>Addgene plasmid #91494 | pHH0103_TJP1-1/1-SV2/2 | addgene full sequence | sequence record 192386 | Addgene NGS Result
ATTAACCTATAAAAATAGGCGTATCACGAGGCCCTTTCGTCTTCAAGAATTCCCGACACCATCGAATGGT
GCAAAACCTTTCGCGGTATGGCATGATAGCGCCCGGAAGAGAGTCAATTCAGGGTGGTGAATGTGAAACC
AGTAACGTTATACGATGTCGCAGAGTATGCCGGTGTCTCTTATCAGACCGTTTCCCGCGTGGTGAACCAG
GCCAGCCACGTTTCTGCGAAAACGCGGGAAAAAGTGGAAGCGGCGATGGCGGAGCTGAATTACATTCCCA
ACCGCGTGGCACAACAACTGGCGGGCAAACAGTCGTTGCTGATTGGCGTTGCCACCTCCAGTCTGGCCCT
GCACGCGCCGTCGCAAATTGTCGCGGCGATTAAATCTCGCGCCGATCAACTGGGTGCCAGCGTGGTGGTG
TCGATGGTAGAACGAAGCGGCGTCGAAGCCTGTAAAGCGGCGGTGCACAATCTTCTCGCGCAACGCGTCA
GTGGGCTGATCATTAACTATCCGCTGGATGACCAGGATGCCATTGCTGTGGAAGCTGCCTGCACTAATGT
TCCGGCGTTATTTCTTGATGTCTCTGACCAGACACCCATCAACAGTATTATTTTCTCCCATGAAGACGGT
ACGCGACTGGGCGTGGAGCATCTGGTCGCATTGGGTCACCAGCAAATCGCGCTGTTAGCGGGCCCATTAA
GTTCTGTCTCGGCGCGTCTGCGTCTGGCTGGCTGGCATAAATATCTCACTCGCAATCAAATTCAGCCGAT
AGCGGAACGGGAAGGCGACTGGAGTGCCATGTCCGGTTTTCAACAAACCATGCAAATGCTGAATGAGGGC
ATCGTTCCCACTGCGATGCTGGTTGCCAACGATCAGATGGCGCTGGGCGCAATGCGCGCCATTACCGAGT
CCGGGCTGCGCGTTGGTGCGGATATCTCGGTAGTGGGATACGACGATACCGAAGACAGCTCATGTTATAT
CCCGCCGTTAACCACCATCAAACAGGATTTTCGCCTGCTGGGGCAAACCAGCGTGGACCGCTTGCTGCAA
CTCTCTCAGGGCCAGGCGGTGAAGGGCAATCAGCTGTTGCCCGTCTCACTGGTGAAAAGAAAAACCACCC
TGGCGCCCAATACGCAAACCGCCTCTCCCCGCGCGTTGGCCGATTCATTAATGCAGCTGGCACGACAGGT
TTCCCGACTGGAAAGCGGGCAGTGAGCGCAACGCAATTAATGTAAGTTAGCTCACTCATTAGGCACAATT
CTCATGTTTGACAGCTTATCATCGACTGCACGGTGCACCAATGCTTCTGGCGTCAGGCAGCCATCGGAAG
CTGTGGTATGGCTGTGCAGGTCGTAAATCACTGCATAATTCGTGTCGCTCAAGGCGCACTCCCGTTCTGG
ATAATGTTTTTTGCGCCGACATCATAACGGTTCTGGCAAATATTCTGAAATGAGCTGTTGACAATTAATC
ATCGGCTCGTATAATGTGTGGAATTGTGAGCGGATAACAATTTCACACAGGAAACAGCCAGTCCGTTTAG
GTGTTTTCACGAGCACTTCACCAACAAGGACCATAGATTATGAAAATCGAAGAACACCATCACCATCACC
ATTCCAGCGGTAAGCTTATGTCCCCTATACTAGGTTATTGGAAAATTAAGGGCCTTGTGCAACCCACTCG
ACTTCTTTTGGAATATCTTGAAGAAAAATATGAAGAGCATTTGTATGAGCGCGATGAAGGTGATAAATGG
CGAAACAAAAAGTTTGAATTGGGTTTGGAGTTTCCCAATCTTCCTTATTATATTGATGGTGATGTTAAAT
TAACACAGTCTATGGCCATCATACGTTATATAGCTGACAAGCACAACATGTTGGGTGGTTGTCCAAAAGA
GCGTGCAGAGATTTCAATGCTTGAAGGAGCGGTTTTGGATATTAGATACGGTGTTTCGAGAATTGCATAT
AGTAAAGACTTTGAAACTCTCAAAGTTGATTTTCTTAGCAAGCTACCTGAAATGCTGAAAATGTTCGAAG
ATCGTTTATGTCATAAAACATATTTAAATGGTGATCATGTAACCCATCCTGACTTCATGTTGTATGACGC
TCTTGATGTTGTTTTATACATGGACCCAATGTGCCTGGATGCGTTCCCAAAATTAGTTTGTTTTAAAAAA
CGTATTGAAGCTATCCCACAAATTGATAAGTACTTGAAATCCAGCAAGTATATAGCATGGCCTTTGCAGG
GCTGGCAAGCCACGTTTGGTGGTGGCGACCATCCTCCAAAATCGGATCTGGAAGTTCTGTTCCAGGGGCC
CCTGTCCAGCGGTCTGGTTCCGCGTGGTTCCGGTACCGCGGCCCAGCCGGCCATGGCCCAGGGCGCGCTG
TTCTACATTCGTACCCATTTTGAATATGAAAAAGAATCCCCGTACGGTCTGAGCTTTAACAAAGGTGAAG
TTTTTCGTGCCGTCGATACCCTGTATAACGGTAAACTTGGTTCCTGGCTGGCAATTCGTATTGGTAAAAA
CCATAAAGAAGTCGAACGTGGTATCATTCCGAACAAAAACCGTGCAGAACAACTGGCGGCCGCATA
[142 nt withheld, positions 2587-2728]
C
[98 nt withheld, positions 2730-2827]
AGTTTGTACTGGTGACGAAACTCAGTGTCTAGCTAGAGTGGC
[149 nt withheld, positions 2870-3018]
T
[41 nt withheld, positions 3020-3060]
T
[62 nt withheld, positions 3062-3123]
A
[35 nt withheld, positions 3125-3159]
CCTCCCTCAATCGGTTGAATGTCGCCCTTTTGTCTTTGGCGCTGGTAAACCATATGAA
[86 nt withheld, positions 3218-3303]
T
[54 nt withheld, positions 3305-3358]
CTAGCGCCGCCCTATACCTTGTCTGCCTCCCCGCGTTGCGTCGCGGTGCATGGAGCCGGGCCACCTCGAC
CTGAATGGAAGCCGGCGGCACCTCGCTAACGGATTCACCACTCCAAGAATTGGAGCCAATCAATTCTTGC
GGAGAACTGTGAATGCGCAAACCAACCCTTGGCAGAACATATCCATCGCGTCCGCCATCTCCAGCAGCCG
CACGCGGCGCATCTCGGGCAGCGTTGGGTCCTGGCCACGGGTGCGCATGATCGTGCTCCTGTCGTTGAGG
ACCCGGCTAGGCTGGCGGGGTTGCCTTACTGGTTAGCAGAATGAATCACCGATACGCGAGCGAACGTGAA
GCGACTGCTGCTGCAAAACGTCTGCGACCTGAGCAACAACATGAATGGTCTTCGGTTTCCGTGTTTCGTA
AAGTCTGGAAACGCGGAAGTCAGCGCCCTGCACCATTATGTTCCGGATCTGCATCGCAGGATGCTGCTGG
CTACCCTGTGGAACACCTACATCTGTATTAACGAAGCGCTGGCATTGACCCTGAGTGATTTTTCTCTGGT
CCCGCCGCATCCATACCGCCAGTTGTTTACCCTCACAACGTTCCAGTAACCGGGCATGTTCATCATCAGT
AACCCGTATCGTGAGCATCCTCTCTCGTTTCATCGGTATCATTACCCCCATGAACAGAAATCCCCCTTAC
ACGGAGGCATCAGTGACCAAACAGGAAAAAACCGCCCTTAACATGGCCCGCTTTATCAGAAGCCAGACAT
TAACGCTTCTGGAGAAACTCAACGAGCTGGACGCGGATGAACAGGCAGACATCTGTGAATCGCTTCACGA
CCACGCTGATGAGCTTTACCGCAGGATCCGCGAAATTGTAAGCGTTAATATTTTGTTAAAATTCGCGTTA
AATTTTTGTTAAATCAGCTCATTTTTTAACCAATAGGCCGAAATCGGCAAAATCCCTTATAAATCAAAAG
AATAGACCGAGATAGGGT
[37 nt withheld, positions 4357-4393]
AAAGAACGTGGACTCCAACGTCAAAGG
[49 nt withheld, positions 4421-4469]
T
[91 nt withheld, positions 4471-4561]
G
[124 nt withheld, positions 4563-4686]
CGCGGATCCTGCCTCGCGCGTTTCGGTGATGACGGTGAAAACCTCTGACACATGCAGCTCCCGGAGACGG
TCACAGCTTGTCTGTAAGCGGATGCCGGGAGCAGACAAGCCCGTCAGGGCGCGTCAGCGGGTGTTGGCGG
GTGTCGGGGCGCAGCCATGACCCAGTCACGTAGCGATAGCGGAGTGTATACTGGCTTAACTATGCGGCAT
CAGAGCAGATTGTACTGAGAGTGCACCATATGCGGTGTGAAATACCGCACAGATGCGTAAGGAGAAAATA
CCGCATCAGGCGCTCTTCCGCTTCCTCGCTCACTGACTCGCTGCGCTCGGTCGTTCGGCTGCGGCGAGCG
GTATCAGCTCACTCAAAGGCGGTAATACGGTTATCCACAGAATCAGGGGATAACGCAGGAAAGAACATGT
GAGCAAAAGGCCAGCAAAAGGCCAGGAACCGTAAAAAGGCCGCGTTGCTGGCGTTTTTCCATAGGCTCCG
CCCCCCTGACGAGCATCACAAAAATCGACGCTCAAGTCAGAGGTGGCGAAACCCGACAGGACTATAAAGA
TACCAGGGTTTCCCCCTGGAAGCTCCCTCGTGCGCTCTCCTGTTCCGACCCTGCCGCTTACCGGATACCT
GTCCGCCTTTCTCCCTTCGGGAAGCGTGGCGCTTTCTCATAGCTCACGCTGTAGGTATCTCAGTTCGGTG
TAGGTCGTTCGCTCCAAGCTGGGCTGTGTGCACGAACCCCCCGTTCAGCCCGACCGCTGCGCCTTATCCG
GTAACTATCGTCTTGAGTCCAACCCGGTAAGACACGACTTATCGCCACTGGCAGCAGCCACTGGTAACAG
GATTAGCAGAGCGAGGTATGTAGGCGGTGCTACAGAGTTCTTGAAGTGGTGGCCTAACTACGGCTACACT
AGAAGGACAGTATTTGGTATCTGCGCTCTGCTGAAGCCAGTTACCTTCGGAAAAAGAGTTGGTAGCTCTT
GATCCGGCAAACAAACCACCGCTGGTAGCGGTGGTTTTTTTGTTTGCAAGCAGCAGATTACGCGCAGAAA
AAAAGGATCTCAAGAAGATCCTTTGATCTTTTCTACGGGGTCTGACGCTCAGTGGAACGAAAACTCACGT
TAAGGGATTTTGGTCATGAGATTATCAAAAAGGATCTTCACCTAGATCCTTTTAAATTAAAAATGAAGTT
TTAAATCAATCTAAAGTATATATGAGTAAACTTGGTCTGACAGTTACCAATGCTTAATCAGTGAGGCACC
TATCTCAGCGATCTGTCTATTTCGTTCATCCATAGTTGCCTGACTCCCCGTCGTGTAGATAACTACGATA
CGGGAGGGCTTACCATCTGGCCCCAGTGCTGCAATGATACCGCGAGACCCACGCTCACCGGCTCCAGATT
TATCAGCAATAAACCAGCCAGCCGGAAGGGCCGAGCGCAGAAGTGGTCCTGCAACTTTATCCGCCTCCAT
CCAGTCTATTAATTGTTGCCGGGAAGCTAGAGTAAGTAGTTCGCCAGTTAATAGTTTGCGCAACGTTGTT
GCCATTGCTGCAGGCATCGTGGTGTCACGCTCGTCGTTTGGTATGGCTTCATTCAGCTCCGGTTCCCAAC
GATCAAGGCGAGTTACATGATCCCCCATATTGTGCAAAAAAGCGGTTAGCTCCTTCGGTCCTCCGATCGT
TGTCAGAAGTAAGTTGGCCGCAGTGTTATCACTCATGGTTATGGCAGCACTGCATAATTCTCTTACTGTC
ATGCCATCCGTAAGATGCTTTTCTGTGACTGGTGAGTACTCAACCAAGTCATTCTGAGAATAGTGTATGC
GGCGACCGAGTTGCTCTTGCCCGGCGTCAACACGGGATAATACCGCGCCACATAGCAGAACTTTAAAAGT
GCTCATCATTGGAAAACGTTCTTCGGGGCGAAAACTCTCAAGGATCTTACCGCTGTTGAGATCCAGTTCG
ATGTAACCCACTCGTGCACCCAACTGATCTTCAGCATCTTTTACTTTCACCAGCGTTTCTGGGTGAGCAA
AAACAGGAAGGCAAAATGCCGCAAAAAAGGGAATAAGGGCGACACGGAAATGTTGAATACTCATACTCTT
CCTTTTTCAATATTATTGAAGCATTTATCAGGGTTATTGTCTCATGAGCGGATACATATTTGAATGTATT
TAGAAAAATAAACAAATAGGGGTTCCGCGCACATTTCCCCGAAAAGTGCCACCTGACGTCTAAGAAACCA
TTATTATCATGAC
Features (pLannotate 1.2.2; 21 found; start..end, strand, type, name):
     55..132     +  promoter       lacIq promoter: lacI (mutant); In the lacIq allele, a single base change in the promoter boosts expression of the lacI gene about 10-fold.
    133..1215    +  CDS            lacI: lac repressor; lacI; The lac repressor binds to the lac operator to inhibit transcription in E. coli. This inhibition can be relieved by adding lactose or isopropyl-β-D-thiogalactopyranoside (IPTG).
   1228..1249    +  protein_bind   CAP binding site: CAP binding activates transcription in the presence of cAMP. E. coli catabolite activator protein
   1268..1285    +  promoter       tet promoter (fragment): E. coli promoter for tetracycline efflux protein gene
   1458..1486    +  promoter       tac promoter: strong E. coli promoter; hybrid between the trp and lac UV5 promoters
   1494..1510    +  protein_bind   lac operator: The lac repressor binds to the lac operator to inhibit transcription in E. coli. This inhibition can be relieved by adding lactose or isopropyl-β-D-thiogalactopyranoside (IPTG). lac repressor encoded by lacI
   1595..1612    +  CDS            6xHis: 6xHis affinity tag
   1628..2281    +  CDS            GST26_SCHJA: Experimental evidence at protein level: Swiss-Prot protein existence level 1. GST isoenzymes appear to play a central role in the parasite detoxification system. Other functions are also suspected including a role in increasing the solubility of haematin in the parasite gut. From Schistosoma japonicum (Blood fluke).
   2360..2581    +  CDS            Tjp2 (fragment): ZO2_MOUSE - Also known as Zo2. Experimental evidence at protein level: Swiss-Prot protein existence level 1. Plays a role in tight junctions and adherens junctions. From Mus musculus (Mouse).
   2591..2638    +  terminator     fd terminator (sequence withheld): central terminator from bacteriophage fd (Otsuka and Kunisawa, 1982)
   2643..2855    +  CDS            M13 gene III (fragment) (sequence partly withheld): pIII; III; minor coat protein
   2870..3340    +  CDS            M13 gene III (fragment) (sequence partly withheld): pIII; III; minor coat protein
   3362..3432    +  CDS            TcR (fragment): tetracycline efflux protein; tet; confers resistance to tetracycline
   3674..4054    -  CDS            YPB1_ECOLX: Protein predicted: Swiss-Prot protein existence level 4. From Escherichia coli.
   4071..4222    +  CDS            rop (fragment): Rop protein, which maintains plasmids at low copy number; rop
   4258..4686    -  rep_origin     f1 ori (sequence partly withheld): f1 bacteriophage origin of replication; arrow indicates direction of (+) strand synthesis
   4695..4734    +  CDS            rop (fragment): Rop protein, which maintains plasmids at low copy number; rop
   4836..4976    +  misc_feature   bom: basis of mobility region from pBR322
   5162..5749    -  rep_origin     ori: high-copy-number ColE1/pMB1/pBR322/pUC origin of replication
   5923..6780    -  CDS            bla: BLAT_ECOLX - Experimental evidence at protein level: Swiss-Prot protein existence level 1. TEM-type are the most prevalent beta-lactamases in enterobacteria; they hydrolyze the beta-lactam bond in susceptible beta-lactam antibiotics, thus conferring resistance to penicillins and cephalosporins. TEM-3 and TEM-4 are capable of hydrolyzing cefotaxime and ceftazidime. TEM-5 is capable of hydrolyzing ceftazidime. TEM-6 is capable of hydrolyzing ceftazidime and aztreonam. TEM-8/CAZ-2, TEM- 16/CAZ-7 and TEM-24/CAZ-6 are markedly active against ceftazidime. IRT- 4 shows resistance to beta-lactamase in
   6781..6885    -  promoter       AmpR promoter: bla
