[The description below was written by a language model from this plasmid's Addgene catalogue record and pLannotate feature annotations shown in this document.]
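Description:
pHH0103_TJP1-1/1-SV2/2 is a bacterial expression plasmid of about 6.9 kb, built on the pHH0103 backbone, for producing and purifying an SH3 domain fragment of human TJP1 (ZO-1) in E. coli. It is selected with ampicillin through a TEM-type beta-lactamase gene (bla) driven by its own promoter. It replicates from a ColE1/pBR322-type origin with the adjacent bom region. The catalogue lists it as low copy, although the rop gene appears only as two fragments interrupted by an f1 phage origin. That f1 origin could in principle allow single-stranded DNA production with helper phage.

The expression cassette is IPTG-inducible. A tac promoter followed by a lac operator is kept repressed by lac repressor, which is supplied from a lacI gene on the plasmid under the up-mutated lacIq promoter. Downstream lies a 6xHis tag followed by Schistosoma japonicum glutathione S-transferase, then the 248 bp insert cloned between SfiI and NotI sites. The product is therefore an N-terminally His- and GST-tagged SH3 domain that can be purified by either affinity method.

The automated annotation labels the insert region as a fragment of mouse Tjp2 (ZO-2). This most likely reflects homology among ZO-family proteins rather than the true identity, since the catalogue records the insert as human TJP1. An fd terminator follows the insert. Beyond it are fragments of M13 gene III and remnants of tetracycline-resistance sequences, which suggests the backbone derives from a phagemid display vector, though the record does not say so. The plasmid belongs to a collection of human SH3 domain constructs made for a family-wide analysis of SH3 binding specificities.
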