Addgene plasmid #91494: pHH0103_TJP1-1/1-SV2/2
Purpose: Protein expression and purification of human SH3 domain construct TJP1-1/1-SV2/2
Depositing lab: Sachdev Sidhu. Depositing organization: University of Toronto. Publication: Comprehensive Analysis of the Human SH3 Domain Family Reveals a Wide Variety of Non-canonical Specificities. Teyra J, Huang H, Jain S, Guan X, Dong A, Liu Y, Tempel W, Min J, Tong Y, Kim PM, Bader GD, Sidhu SS. Structure. 2017 Oct 3;25(10):1598-1610.e3. doi: 10.1016/j.str.2017.07.017. Epub 2017 Sep 7. PubMed 28890361.
Backbone
  Vector backbone: pHH0103
  Vector type: Bacterial Expression
Growth in bacteria
  Bacterial resistance: Ampicillin, 100 μg/mL
  Growth temperature: 37°C
  Growth strain: DH5alpha
  Copy number: Low Copy
Gene/Insert
  Gene/Insert name: TJP1-1/1-SV2/2
  Species: H. sapiens (human)
  Insert size (bp): 248
  Entrez Gene: TJP1 (a.k.a. ZO-1)
  Cloning method: Restriction Enzyme; 5′ cloning site Sfi1 (unknown if destroyed); 3′ cloning site Not1 (unknown if destroyed)
Terms and licenses: Academic/Nonprofit Terms; Industry Terms: Not Available to Industry
How to cite: pHH0103_TJP1-1/1-SV2/2 was a gift from Sachdev Sidhu (Addgene plasmid # 91494 ; http://n2t.net/addgene:91494 ; RRID:Addgene_91494)
