>Addgene plasmid #91494 | pHH0103_TJP1-1/1-SV2/2 | depositor partial sequence | sequence record 175982 | insert sequence
GGTACCGAATTCGGATCCGCGCGCTGTTCTACATTCGTACCCATTTTGAATATGAAAAAGAATCCCCGTA
CGGTCTGAGCTTTAACAAAGGTGAAGTTTTTCGTGCCGTCGATACCCTGTATAACGGTAAACTTGGTTCC
TGGCTGGCAATTCGTATTGGTAAAAACCATAAAGAAGTCGAACGTGGTATCATTCCGAACAAAAACCGTG
CCGAACAACTGGCGGCCGCTAGCTAAGTCGACGAGCTC
